Addgene plasmid #161798: pAC8_MF-p10-Flag-Cter(VE5738)
Purpose: Transfer vector for multigene expression to generate recombinant baculoviruses by homologous recombination. Contains a p10/pH dual expression cassette with an C-ter Flag tag under the p10 promoter.
Depositing lab: Arnaud Poterszman. Depositing organization: Institut de Genetique et de Biologie Moleculaire et Cellulaire (IGBMC). Publication: HR-Bac, a toolbox based on homologous recombination for expression, screening and production of multiprotein complexes using the baculovirus expression system. Kolesnikova O, Zachayus A, Pichard S, Osz J, Rochel N, Rossolillo P, Kolb-Cheynel I, Troffer-Charlier N, Compe E, Bensaude O, Berger I, Poterszman A. Sci Rep. 2022 Feb 7;12(1):2030. doi: 10.1038/s41598-021-04715-5. PubMed 35132103.
Backbone
  Vector backbone: pBAcPAK8
  Backbone manufacturer: Clontech
  Total vector size (bp): 6922
  Modifications to backbone: The pAC8_MF-p10-Flag-Cter (VE5738) is a derivative of pBAcPAK8 (Clontech) for generation of recombinant baculoviruses by homologous recombination. It contains the Multibac dual expression cassette composed of two divergent baculovirus late promoters (PH and p10), each followed by a multiple cloning site (MSC1 and MSC2) and a transcription termination signal (SV40 pA and HSV-TK pA). It also possess a multiplication module (NruI, SpeI, BstZ17I restriction sites) for the insertion of additional expression cassettes and a loxP site for Cre-mediated fusion with a donor plasmid containing additional cassettes. This vector bears a Flag sequence allowing the expression of a C-terminally-tagged protein under the control of the p10 promoter. Insertion of DNA sequence is typically performed in the two multiple cloning sites (MCS1 with BamHI/XbaI under the PH promoter and MCS2 with XhoI/NheI under the p10 promoter) by restriction/ligation or homology based cloning (SLIC, Infusion or Gibson). Dual expression cassettes can also be assembled directly using a 4 fragment reaction where the plasmid backbone is combined with the promoter module and the cDNAs encoding the two target genes.
  Vector type: Insect Expression
Growth in bacteria
  Bacterial resistance: Ampicillin, 100 μg/mL
  Growth temperature: 37°C
  Growth strain: DH5alpha
  Copy number: High Copy
Gene/Insert
  Gene/Insert name: C-terminal Flag tag
  Promoter: p10
  Tag / fusion protein: Flag (C terminal on insert)
  Cloning method: Restriction Enzyme; 5′ cloning site XhoI (not destroyed); 3′ cloning site NheI (not destroyed)
  Sequencing primers: 5′ CCCAACACAATATATTATAG; 3′ CACCCGTGCGTTTTATTCTGTC
Terms and licenses: Academic/Nonprofit Terms; Industry Terms: Not Available to Industry
How to cite: pAC8_MF-p10-Flag-Cter(VE5738) was a gift from Arnaud Poterszman (Addgene plasmid # 161798 ; http://n2t.net/addgene:161798 ; RRID:Addgene_161798)
