[The description below was written by a language model from this plasmid's Addgene catalogue record and pLannotate feature annotations shown in this document.]
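Description:
pAC8_MF-p10-Flag-Cter(VE5738) is a baculovirus transfer vector for insect-cell expression, derived from the Clontech plasmid pBAcPAK8. It is used to build recombinant baculoviruses by homologous recombination rather than transposition. In E. coli it is maintained at high copy through a ColE1/pUC-type origin and selected with ampicillin via the β-lactamase gene. An M13 phage origin is also annotated, along with small fragments of rop, lacI and bom that look like backbone remnants or annotation hits rather than functional parts. The expression region is flanked on one side by lef2 and ORF603 sequences and on the other by the ORF1629 recombination region. These viral homology arms direct exchange of the cassette into the polyhedrin locus of the viral genome.

The payload is the MultiBac-style dual cassette, with two divergent late baculovirus promoters, p10 and polyhedrin. Each promoter is followed by a multiple cloning site and a terminator, the HSV TK poly(A) signal for p10 and the SV40 poly(A) signal for polyhedrin. A Flag coding sequence lies between the p10 cloning site (XhoI/NheI) and its terminator, so an open reading frame inserted there is expressed with a C-terminal Flag tag. The polyhedrin site (BamHI/XbaI) accepts a second, untagged gene. No target gene is present, so this is an empty vector. A multiplication module of NruI, SpeI and BstZ17I sites allows further cassettes to be added. A loxP site permits Cre-mediated fusion with donor plasmids carrying more cassettes, which supports co-expression and purification of multiprotein complexes. The catalogue lists a size of 6922 bp, whereas the sequenced record behind the feature table is 6,535 nt, and the record does not explain this difference.
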