Features (pLannotate 1.2.2; 20 found; start..end, strand, type, name):
     68..103     -  CDS            rop (fragment): Rop protein, which maintains plasmids at low copy number; rop
    198..302     +  promoter       AmpR promoter: bla
    303..1163    +  CDS            AmpR: β-lactamase; bla; confers resistance to ampicillin, carbenicillin, and related antibiotics
   1334..1922    +  rep_origin     ori: high-copy-number ColE1/pMB1/pBR322/pUC origin of replication
   2105..2158    +  CDS            lacI (fragment): lac repressor; lacI; The lac repressor binds to the lac operator to inhibit transcription in E. coli. This inhibition can be relieved by adding lactose or isopropyl-β-D-thiogalactopyranoside (IPTG).
   2485..2609    +  CDS            lef2: baculovirus late expression factor 2
   2647..3252    +  CDS            ORF603: baculovirus ORF603 protein
   3319..3352    +  protein_bind   loxP: Cre-mediated recombination occurs in the 8-bp core sequence (GCATACAT). Cre recombinase
   3542..3590    -  polyA_signal   HSV TK poly(A) signal: herpes simplex virus thymidine kinase polyadenylation signal (Cole and Stacy, 1985)
   3664..3684    -  CDS            FLAG (fragment): FLAG® epitope tag, followed by an enterokinase cleavage site
   3735..3844    -  promoter       p10 promoter: baculovirus promoter for expression in insect cells
   3889..3980    +  promoter       polyhedrin promoter: polh from Autographa californica; promoter for the baculovirus polyhedrin gene
   4133..4216    +  CDS            large T antigen (fragment): large T antigen from SV40 (simian virus 40)
   4239..4373    +  polyA_signal   SV40 poly(A) signal: SV40 polyadenylation signal
   4402..4451    +  CDS            SET1 (fragment): solubility-enhancement tag derived from T7 phage gene 10B
   4492..5849    +  misc_recomb    baculovirus recombination region (ORF1629): contains part of ORF1629
   5847..5924    -  CDS            P61 (fragment): P78_NPVAC - Experimental evidence at protein level: Swiss-Prot protein existence level 1. Plays a role in the transport of the nucleocapsids from the cytoplasm toward the host nucleus together with the host actin- polymerizing Arp2/3 complex. From Autographa californica nuclear polyhedrosis virus (AcMNPV).
   5926..5977    -  misc_feature   bom (fragment): basis of mobility region from pBR322
   5996..6376    +  rep_origin     M13 ori (sequence partly withheld): M13 bacteriophage origin of replication; arrow indicates direction of (+) strand synthesis
   6452..6501    -  misc_feature   bom (fragment): basis of mobility region from pBR322
>Addgene plasmid #161798 | pAC8_MF-p10-Flag-Cter(VE5738) | addgene full sequence | sequence record 324175 | Addgene NGS Result
GACGGGCTTGTCTGCTCCCGGCATCCGCTTACAGACAAGCTGTGACCGTCTCCGGGAGCTGCATGTGTCA
GAGGTTTTCACCGTCATCACCGAAACGCGCGAGACGAAAGGGCCTCGTGATACGCCTATTTTTATAGGTT
AATGTCATGATAATAATGGTTTCTTAGACGTCAGGTGGCACTTTTCGGGGAAATGTGCGCGGAACCCCTA
TTTGTTTATTTTTCTAAATACATTCAAATATGTATCCGCTCATGAGACAATAACCCTGATAAATGCTTCA
ATAATATTGAAAAAGGAAGAGTATGAGTATTCAACATTTCCGTGTCGCCCTTATTCCCTTTTTTGCGGCA
TTTTGCCTTCCTGTTTTTGCTCACCCAGAAACGCTGGTGAAAGTAAAAGATGCTGAAGATCAGTTGGGTG
CACGAGTGGGTTACATCGAACTGGATCTCAACAGCGGTAAGATCCTTGAGAGTTTTCGCCCCGAAGAACG
TTTTCCAATGATGAGCACTTTTAAAGTTCTGCTATGTGGCGCGGTATTATCCCGTATTGACGCCGGGCAA
GAGCAACTCGGTCGCCGCATACACTATTCTCAGAATGACTTGGTTGAGTACTCACCAGTCACAGAAAAGC
ATCTTACGGATGGCATGACAGTAAGAGAATTATGCAGTGCTGCCATAACCATGAGTGATAACACTGCGGC
CAACTTACTTCTGACAACGATCGGAGGACCGAAGGAGCTAACCGCTTTTTTGCACAACATGGGGGATCAT
GTAACTCGCCTTGATCGTTGGGAACCGGAGCTGAATGAAGCCATACCAAACGACGAGCGTGACACCACGA
TGCCTGTAGCAATGGCAACAACGTTGCGCAAACTATTAACTGGCGAACTACTTACTCTAGCTTCCCGGCA
ACAATTAATAGACTGGATGGAGGCGGATAAAGTTGCAGGACCACTTCTGCGCTCGGCCCTTCCGGCTGGC
TGGTTTATTGCTGATAAATCTGGAGCCGGTGAGCGTGGGTCTCGCGGTATCATTGCAGCACTGGGGCCAG
ATGGTAAGCCCTCCCGTATCGTAGTTATCTACACGACGGGGAGTCAGGCAACTATGGATGAACGAAATAG
ACAGATCGCTGAGATAGGTGCCTCACTGATTAAGCATTGGTAACTGTCAGACCAAGTTTACTCATATATA
CTTTAGATTGATTTAAAACTTCATTTTTAATTTAAAAGGATCTAGGTGAAGATCCTTTTTGATAATCTCA
TGACCAAAATCCCTTAACGTGAGTTTTCGTTCCACTGAGCGTCAGACCCCGTAGAAAAGATCAAAGGATC
TTCTTGAGATCCTTTTTTTCTGCGCGTAATCTGCTGCTTGCAAACAAAAAAACCACCGCTACCAGCGGTG
GTTTGTTTGCCGGATCAAGAGCTACCAACTCTTTTTCCGAAGGTAACTGGCTTCAGCAGAGCGCAGATAC
CAAATACTGTTCTTCTAGTGTAGCCGTAGTTAGGCCACCACTTCAAGAACTCTGTAGCACCGCCTACATA
CCTCGCTCTGCTAATCCTGTTACCAGTGGCTGCTGCCAGTGGCGATAAGTCGTGTCTTACCGGGTTGGAC
TCAAGACGATAGTTACCGGATAAGGCGCAGCGGTCGGGCTGAACGGGGGGTTCGTGCACACAGCCCAGCT
TGGAGCGAACGACCTACACCGAACTGAGATACCTACAGCGTGAGCTATGAGAAAGCGCCACGCTTCCCGA
AGGGAGAAAGGCGGACAGGTATCCGGTAAGCGGCAGGGTCGGAACAGGAGAGCGCACGAGGGAGCTTCCA
GGGGGAAACGCCTGGTATCTTTATAGTCCTGTCGGGTTTCGCCACCTCTGACTTGAGCGTCGATTTTTGT
GATGCTCGTCAGGGGGGCGGAGCCTATGGAAAAACGCCAGCAACGCGGCCTTTTTACGGTTCCTGGCCTT
TTGCTGGCCTTTTGCTCACATGTTCTTTCCTGCGTTATCCCCTGATTCTGTGGATAACCGTATTACCGCC
TTTGAGTGAGCTGATACCGCTCGCCGCAGCCGAACGACCGAGCGCAGCGAGTCAGTGAGCGAGGAAGCGG
AAGAGCGCCCAATACGCAAACCGCCTCTCCCCGCGCGTTGGCCGATTCATTAATGCAGAACGGCTCCGCC
CACTATTAATGAAATTAAAAATTCCAATTTTAAAAAACGCAGCAAGAGAAACATTTGTATGAAAGAATGC
GTAGAAGGAAAGAAAAATGTCGTCGACATGCTGAACAACAAGATTAATATGCCTCCGTGTATAAAAAAAA
TATTGAACGATTTGAAAGAAAACAATGTACCGCGCGGCGGTATGTACAGGAAGAGGTTTATACTAAACTG
TTACATTGCAAACGTGGTTTCGTGTGCCAAGTGTGAAAACCGATGTTTAATCAAGGCTCTGACGCATTTC
TACAACCACGACTCCAAGTGTGTGGGTGAAGTCATGCATCTTTTAATCAAATCCCAAGATGTGTATAAAC
CACCAAACTGCCAAAAAATGAAAACTGTCGACAAGCTCTGTCCGTTTGCTGGCAACTGCAAGGGTCTCAA
TCCTATTTGTAATTATTGAATAATAAAACAATTATAAATGTCAAATTTGTTTTTTATTAACGATACAAAC
CAAACGCAACAAGAACATTTGTAGTATTATCTATAATTGAAAACGCGTAGTTATAATCGCTGAGGTAATA
TTTAAAATCATTTTCAAATGATTCACAGTTAATTTGCGACAATATAATTTTATTTTCACATAAACTAGAC
GCCTTGTCGTCTTCTTCTTCGTATTCCTTCTCTTTTTCATTTTTCTCCTCATAAAAATTAACATAGTTAT
TATCGTATCCATATATGTATCTATCGTATAGAGTAAATTTTTTGTTGTCATAAATATATATGTCTTTTTT
AATGGGGTGTATAGTACCGCTGCGCATAGTTTTTCTGTAATTTACAACAGTGCTATTTTCTGGTAGTTCT
TCGGAGTGTGTTGCTTTAATTATTAAATTTATATAATCAATGAATTTGGGATCGTCGGTTTTGTACAATA
TGTTGCCGGCATAGTACGCAGCTTCTTCTAGTTCAATTACACCATTTTTTAGCAGCACCGGATTAACATA
ACTTTCCAAAATGTTGTACGAACCGTTAAACAAAAACAGTTCACCTCCCTTTTCTATACTATTGTCTGCG
AGCAGTTGTTTGTTGTTAAAAATAACAGCCATTGTAATGAGACGCACAAACTAATATCACAAACTGGAAA
TGTCTATCAATATATAGTTGCTGATATCATAACTTCGTATAGCATACATTATACGAAGTTATCTGGTTTA
AACGTACCCGTAGTGGCTATGGCAGGGCTTGCCGCCCCGACGTTGGCTGCGAGCCCTGGGCCTTCACCCG
AACTTGGGGGTTGGGGTGGGGAAAAGGAAGAAACGCGGGCGTATTGGTCCCAATGGGGTCTCGGTGGGGT
ATCGACAGAGTGCCAGCCCTGGGACCGAACCCCGCGTTTATGAACAAACGACCCAACACCCGTGCGTTTT
ATTCTGTCTTTTTATTGCCGTCATAGCGCGGGTTCCTTCCGGTATTGTCTCCTTCCGTGTTTCAGTTAGC
CTCCCCCATCTCCCGGTACCTTACTTGTCATCGTCGTCCTTGTAGTCGCTAGCACCATGGCTCGAGATCC
CGGGTGATCAAGTCTTCGTCGAGTGATTGTAAATAAAATGTAATTTACAGTATAGTATTTTAATTAATAT
ACAAATGATTTGATAATAATTCTTATTTAACTATAATATATTGTGTTGGGTTGAATTAAAGGTCCGTATA
CTAGTATCGATTCGCGACCTACTCCGGAATATTAATAGATCATGGAGATAATTAAAATGATAACCATCTC
GCAAATAAATAAGTATTTTACTGTTTTCGTAACAGTTTTGTAATAAAAAAACCTATAAATATTCCGGATT
ATTCATACCGTCCCACCATCGGGCGCGGATCCCGGTCCGAAGCGCGCGGAATTCAAAGGCCTACGTCGAC
GAGCTCACTAGTCGCGGCCGCTTTCGAATCTAGAGCCTGCAGTCTCGACAAGCTTGTCGAGAAGTACTAG
AGGATCATAATCAGCCATACCACATTTGTAGAGGTTTTACTTGCTTTAAAAAACCTCCCACACCTCCCCC
TGAACCTGAAACATAAAATGAATGCAATTGTTGTTGTTAACTTGTTTATTGCAGCTTATAATGGTTACAA
ATAAAGCAATAGCATCACAAATTTCACAAATAAAGCATTTTTTTCACTGCATTCTAGTTGTGGTTTGTCC
AAACTCATCAATGTATCTTATCATGTCTGGATCTGATCACTGCTTGAGCCTAGAAGATCCGGCTGCTAAC
AAAGCCCGAAAGGAAGCTGAGTTGGCTGCTGCCACCGCTGAGCAATAACTATCATAACCCCTAGGCGATT
AATTGATCCGGGTTATTAGTACATTTATTAAGCGCTAGATTCTGTGCGTTGTTGATTTACAGACAATTGT
TGTACGTATTTTAATAATTCATTAAATTTATAATCTTTAGGGTGGTATGTTAGAGCGAAAATCAAATGAT
TTTCAGCGTCTTTATATCTGAATTTAAATATTAAATCCTCAATAGATTTGTAAAATAGGTTTCGATTAGT
TTCAAACAAGGGTTGTTTTTCCGAACCGATGGCTGGACTATCTAATGGATTTTCGCTCAACGCCACAAAA
CTTGCCAAATCTTGTAGCAGCAATCTAGCTTTGTCGATATTCGTTTGTGTTTTGTTTTGTAATAAAGGTT
CGACGTCGTTCAAAATATTATGCGCTTTTGTATTTCTTTCATCACTGTCGTTAGTGTACAATTGACTCGA
CGTAAACACGTTAAATAAAGCTTGGACATATTTAACATCGGGCGTGTTAGCTTTATTAGGCCGATTATCG
TCGTCGTCCCAACCCTCGTCGTTAGAAGTTGCTTCCGAAGACGATTTTGCCATAGCCACACGACGCCTAT
TAATTGTGTCGGCTAACACGTCCGCGATCAAATTTGTAGTTGAGCTTTTTGGAATTATTTCTGATTGCGG
GCGTTTTTGGGCGGGTTTCAATCTAACTGTGCCCGATTTTAATTCAGACAACACGTTAGAAAGCGATGGT
GCAGGCGGTGGTAACATTTCAGACGGCAAATCTACTAATGGCGGCGGTGGTGGAGCTGATGATAAATCTA
CCATCGGTGGAGGCGCAGGCGGGGCTGGCGGCGGAGGCGGAGGCGGAGGTGGTGGCGGTGATGCAGACGG
CGGTTTAGGCTCAAATGTCTCTTTAGGCAACACAGTCGGCACCTCAACTATTGTACTGGTTTCGGGCGCC
GTTTTTGGTTTGACCGGTCTGAGACGAGTGCGATTTTTTTCGTTTCTAATAGCTTCCAACAATTGTTGTC
TGTCGTCTAAAGGTGCAGCGGGTTGAGGTTCCGTCGGCATTGGTGGAGCGGGCGGCAATTCAGACATCGA
TGGTGGTGGTGGTGGTGGAGGCGCTGGAATGTTAGGCACGGGAGAAGGTGGTGGCGGCGGTGCCGCCGGT
ATAATTTGTTCTGGTTTAGTTTGTTCGCGCACGATTGTGGGCACCGGCGCAGGCGCCGCTGGCTGCACAA
CGGAAGGTCGTCTGCTTCGAGGCAGCGCTTGGGGTGGTGGCAATTCAATATTATAATTGGAATACAAATC
GTAAAAATCTGCTATAAGCATTGTAATTTCGCTATCGTTTACCGTGCCGATATTTAACAACCGCTCAATG
TAAGCAATTGTATTGTAAAGAGATTGTCTCAAGCTCGGATCGATCCCGCACGCCGATAACAAGCCTTTTC
ATTTTTACTACAGCATTGTAGTGGCGAGACACTTCGCTGTCGTCGCCTGATGCGGTATTTTCTCCTTACG
CATCTGTGCGGTATTTCACACCGCATA
[142 nt withheld, positions 5978-6119]
C
[141 nt withheld, positions 6121-6261]
CCTTTGACGTTGGAGTCCACGTTCTTT
[37 nt withheld, positions 6289-6325]
ACCCTATCTCGGGCTATTCTTTTGATTTATAAGGGATTTTGCCGATTTCGGCCTATTGGTTAAAAAATGA
GCTGATTTAACAAAAATTTAACGCGAATTTTAACAAAATATTAACGTTTACAATTTTATGGTGCACTCTC
AGTACAATCTGCTCTGATGCCGCATAGTTAAGCCAGCCCCGACACCCGCCAACACCCGCTGACGCGCCCT
